Addgene plasmid #139870: TetOn-REEP5-mCherry-eGFP
Purpose: Dox-inducible lentiviral expression of human REEP5
Depositing lab: Jacob Corn. Depositing organization: ETH Zurich (Swiss Federal Institute of Technology). Publication: A Genome-wide ER-phagy Screen Highlights Key Roles of Mitochondrial Metabolism and ER-Resident UFMylation. Liang JR, Lingeman E, Luong T, Ahmed S, Muhar M, Nguyen T, Olzmann JA, Corn JE. Cell. 2020 Mar 19;180(6):1160-1177.e20. doi: 10.1016/j.cell.2020.02.017. Epub 2020 Mar 10. PubMed 32160526.
Backbone
  Vector backbone: TetOn
  Vector type: Lentiviral
Growth in bacteria
  Bacterial resistance: Ampicillin, 100 μg/mL
  Growth temperature: 37°C
  Growth strain: NEB Stable
  Copy number: High Copy
Gene/Insert
  Gene/Insert name: REEP5
  Species: H. sapiens (human)
  Entrez Gene: REEP5 (a.k.a. C5orf18, D5S346, DP1, POB16, TB2, YOP1, Yip2e)
  Tag / fusion protein: mCherry-eGFP (C terminal on insert)
  Cloning method: Gibson Cloning
Terms and licenses: Academic/Nonprofit Terms; Industry Terms: Not Available to Industry
Depositor comments: Please note: Plasmid contains L26P and V92E mutations in REEP5. These mutations are not known to affect plasmid function.
How to cite: TetOn-REEP5-mCherry-eGFP was a gift from Jacob Corn (Addgene plasmid # 139870 ; http://n2t.net/addgene:139870 ; RRID:Addgene_139870)
