[The description below was written by a language model from this plasmid's Addgene catalogue record and pLannotate feature annotations shown in this document.]
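Description:
TetOn-REEP5-mCherry-eGFP is a doxycycline-inducible, all-in-one lentiviral transfer plasmid of about 9.9 kb for expressing human REEP5 fused at its C terminus to a tandem mCherry-eGFP tag. It is propagated in E. coli as a high-copy plasmid through a ColE1/pUC-type origin and selected with ampicillin via the β-lactamase gene. The viral backbone has a third-generation layout. An RSV promoter drives a truncated HIV-1 5' LTR, followed by the Ψ packaging signal with a gag fragment, the Rev response element and the cPPT/CTS. The 3' end carries a WPRE fragment, a self-inactivating ΔU3 3' LTR and an SV40 polyadenylation signal, with an SV40 origin beyond it.

Two expression units lie between the LTRs. A tight TRE promoter, made of seven tet operators upstream of a minimal CMV promoter, controls the REEP5-mCherry-eGFP open reading frame; a residual attB1 Gateway site sits in the linker between the two fluorescent proteins. Downstream, a constitutive human PGK promoter drives the neomycin phosphotransferase gene and then an rtTA3 reverse tetracycline transactivator. The element linking these two coding sequences is not annotated. Transduced cells can therefore be selected with G418, and they supply their own transactivator, so adding doxycycline switches on the fusion.

According to the depositor, the REEP5 insert carries L26P and V92E substitutions that are not known to affect function. The construct comes from a genome-wide ER-phagy screen. Tandem red-green tags like this are generally used as flux reporters because eGFP is more acid-sensitive than mCherry, although the record itself states only inducible REEP5 expression as the purpose.
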