Features (pLannotate 1.2.2; 29 found; start..end, strand, type, name):
     31..891     +  CDS            AmpR: β-lactamase; bla; confers resistance to ampicillin, carbenicillin, and related antibiotics
   1062..1650    +  rep_origin     ori: high-copy-number ColE1/pMB1/pBR322/pUC origin of replication
   1833..1925    +  CDS            lacI (fragment): lac repressor; lacI; The lac repressor binds to the lac operator to inhibit transcription in E. coli. This inhibition can be relieved by adding lactose or isopropyl-β-D-thiogalactopyranoside (IPTG).
   1938..1959    +  protein_bind   CAP binding site: CAP binding activates transcription in the presence of cAMP. E. coli catabolite activator protein
   1974..2004    +  promoter       lac promoter: promoter for the E. coli lac operon
   2012..2028    +  protein_bind   lac operator: The lac repressor binds to the lac operator to inhibit transcription in E. coli. This inhibition can be relieved by adding lactose or isopropyl-β-D-thiogalactopyranoside (IPTG). lac repressor encoded by lacI
   2073..2091    +  promoter       T3 promoter: promoter for bacteriophage T3 RNA polymerase
   2119..2345    +  promoter       RSV promoter: Rous sarcoma virus enhancer/promoter
   2346..2526    +  LTR            5' LTR (truncated): truncated 5' long terminal repeat (LTR) from HIV-1
   2573..2698    +  misc_feature   HIV-1 Ψ: packaging signal of human immunodeficiency virus type 1
   2682..3045    +  CDS            HIV-1 gag (fragment): gag protein from human immunodeficiency virus 1; gag
   3191..3424    +  misc_feature   RRE: The Rev response element (RRE) of HIV-1 allows for Rev-dependent mRNA export from the nucleus to the cytoplasm.
   3801..3825    +  CDS            Rev (fragment): human immunodeficiency virus 1 (HIV-1) Rev protein; rev; enhances nuclear export of unspliced and incompletely spliced viral mRNAs
   3866..3983    +  misc_feature   cPPT/CTS: central polypurine tract and central termination sequence of HIV-1
   4037..4351    +  promoter       tight TRE promoter: Tet-responsive promoter PTight, consisting of seven tet operator sequences followed by the minimal CMV promoter
   4374..4940    +  CDS            REEP5: REEP5_HUMAN - Also known as C5orf18, DP1, TB2. Experimental evidence at protein level: Swiss-Prot protein existence level 1. May promote functional cell surface expression of olfactory receptors. From Homo sapiens (Human).
   4965..5672    +  CDS            mCherry: mCherry is a basic (constitutively fluorescent) red fluorescent protein published in 2004, derived from Discosoma sp.. It is reported to be a very rapidly-maturing monomer with low acid sensitivity.
   5700..5724    +  protein_bind   attB1: mutant version of attB; recombination site for the Gateway® BP reaction BP Clonase™
   5739..6455    +  CDS            EGFP: EGFP is a basic (constitutively fluorescent) green fluorescent protein published in 1996, derived from Aequorea victoria. It is reported to be a rapidly-maturing weak dimer with moderate acid sensitivity.
   6486..6996    +  promoter       hPGK promoter: human phosphoglycerate kinase 1 promoter
   7006..7797    +  CDS            neo: KKA2_KLEPN - Also known as kan, nptII. Experimental evidence at protein level: Swiss-Prot protein existence level 1. Resistance to kanamycin, neomycin, paromomycin, ribostamycin, butirosin and gentamicin B. From Klebsiella pneumoniae.
   7861..8558    +  CDS            rtTA3 (fragment): reverse tetracycline transactivator 3 activates expression from Tet-responsive promoters in the presence of doxycycline
   8488..8598    +  CDS            VP48: 3 tandem repeats of the minimal activation domain of herpes simplex virus VP16 (Cheng et al., 2013)
   8634..9182    +  misc_feature   WPRE (fragment): woodchuck hepatitis virus posttranscriptional regulatory element
   9208..9279    +  CDS            nef (fragment): NEF_HV1Z2 - Experimental evidence at protein level: Swiss-Prot protein existence level 1. Extracellular Nef protein targets CD4(+) T-lymphocytes for apoptosis by interacting with CXCR4 surface receptors. From Human immunodeficiency virus type 1 group M subtype D (isolate Z2/CDC-Z34) (HIV-1).
   9281..9514    +  LTR            3' LTR (ΔU3): self-inactivating 3' long terminal repeat (LTR) from HIV-1
   9586..9707    +  polyA_signal   SV40 poly(A) signal: SV40 polyadenylation signal
   9747..9882    +  rep_origin     SV40 ori: SV40 origin of replication
   9890..30      +  promoter       AmpR promoter (across the origin): bla
>Addgene plasmid #139870 | TetOn-REEP5-mCherry-eGFP | addgene full sequence | sequence record 275678 | Addgene NGS Result
ATGCTTCAATAATATTGAAAAAGGAAGAGTATGAGTATTCAACATTTCCGTGTCGCCCTTATTCCCTTTT
TTGCGGCATTTTGCCTTCCTGTTTTTGCTCACCCAGAAACGCTGGTGAAAGTAAAAGATGCTGAAGATCA
GTTGGGTGCACGAGTGGGTTACATCGAACTGGATCTCAACAGCGGTAAGATCCTTGAGAGTTTTCGCCCC
GAAGAACGTTTTCCAATGATGAGCACTTTTAAAGTTCTGCTATGTGGCGCGGTATTATCCCGTATTGACG
CCGGGCAAGAGCAACTCGGTCGCCGCATACACTATTCTCAGAATGACTTGGTTGAGTACTCACCAGTCAC
AGAAAAGCATCTTACGGATGGCATGACAGTAAGAGAATTATGCAGTGCTGCCATAACCATGAGTGATAAC
ACTGCGGCCAACTTACTTCTGACAACGATCGGAGGACCGAAGGAGCTAACCGCTTTTTTGCACAACATGG
GGGATCATGTAACTCGCCTTGATCGTTGGGAACCGGAGCTGAATGAAGCCATACCAAACGACGAGCGTGA
CACCACGATGCCTGTAGCAATGGCAACAACGTTGCGCAAACTATTAACTGGCGAACTACTTACTCTAGCT
TCCCGGCAACAATTAATAGACTGGATGGAGGCGGATAAAGTTGCAGGACCACTTCTGCGCTCGGCCCTTC
CGGCTGGCTGGTTTATTGCTGATAAATCTGGAGCCGGTGAGCGTGGGTCTCGCGGTATCATTGCAGCACT
GGGGCCAGATGGTAAGCCCTCCCGTATCGTAGTTATCTACACGACGGGGAGTCAGGCAACTATGGATGAA
CGAAATAGACAGATCGCTGAGATAGGTGCCTCACTGATTAAGCATTGGTAACTGTCAGACCAAGTTTACT
CATATATACTTTAGATTGATTTAAAACTTCATTTTTAATTTAAAAGGATCTAGGTGAAGATCCTTTTTGA
TAATCTCATGACCAAAATCCCTTAACGTGAGTTTTCGTTCCACTGAGCGTCAGACCCCGTAGAAAAGATC
AAAGGATCTTCTTGAGATCCTTTTTTTCTGCGCGTAATCTGCTGCTTGCAAACAAAAAAACCACCGCTAC
CAGCGGTGGTTTGTTTGCCGGATCAAGAGCTACCAACTCTTTTTCCGAAGGTAACTGGCTTCAGCAGAGC
GCAGATACCAAATACTGTTCTTCTAGTGTAGCCGTAGTTAGGCCACCACTTCAAGAACTCTGTAGCACCG
CCTACATACCTCGCTCTGCTAATCCTGTTACCAGTGGCTGCTGCCAGTGGCGATAAGTCGTGTCTTACCG
GGTTGGACTCAAGACGATAGTTACCGGATAAGGCGCAGCGGTCGGGCTGAACGGGGGGTTCGTGCACACA
GCCCAGCTTGGAGCGAACGACCTACACCGAACTGAGATACCTACAGCGTGAGCTATGAGAAAGCGCCACG
CTTCCCGAAGGGAGAAAGGCGGACAGGTATCCGGTAAGCGGCAGGGTCGGAACAGGAGAGCGCACGAGGG
AGCTTCCAGGGGGAAACGCCTGGTATCTTTATAGTCCTGTCGGGTTTCGCCACCTCTGACTTGAGCGTCG
ATTTTTGTGATGCTCGTCAGGGGGGCGGAGCCTATGGAAAAACGCCAGCAACGCGGCCTTTTTACGGTTC
CTGGCCTTTTGCTGGCCTTTTGCTCACATGTTCTTTCCTGCGTTATCCCCTGATTCTGTGGATAACCGTA
TTACCGCCTTTGAGTGAGCTGATACCGCTCGCCGCAGCCGAACGACCGAGCGCAGCGAGTCAGTGAGCGA
GGAAGCGGAAGAGCGCCCAATACGCAAACCGCCTCTCCCCGCGCGTTGGCCGATTCATTAATGCAGCTGG
CACGACAGGTTTCCCGACTGGAAAGCGGGCAGTGAGCGCAACGCAATTAATGTGAGTTAGCTCACTCATT
AGGCACCCCAGGCTTTACACTTTATGCTTCCGGCTCGTATGTTGTGTGGAATTGTGAGCGGATAACAATT
TCACACAGGAAACAGCTATGACCATGATTACGCCAAGCGCGCAATTAACCCTCACTAAAGGGAACAAAAG
CTGGAGCTGCAAGCTTAATGTAGTCTTATGCAATACTCTTGTAGTCTTGCAACATGGTAACGATGAGTTA
GCAACATGCCTTACAAGGAGAGAAAAAGCACCGTGCATGCCGATTGGTGGAAGTAAGGTGGTACGATCGT
GCCTTATTAGGAAGGCAACAGACGGGTCTGACATGGATTGGACGAACCACTGAATTGCCGCATTGCAGAG
ATATTGTATTTAAGTGCCTAGCTCGATACATAAACGGGTCTCTCTGGTTAGACCAGATCTGAGCCTGGGA
GCTCTCTGGCTAACTAGGGAACCCACTGCTTAAGCCTCAATAAAGCTTGCCTTGAGTGCTTCAAGTAGTG
TGTGCCCGTCTGTTGTGTGACTCTGGTAACTAGAGATCCCTCAGACCCTTTTAGTCAGTGTGGAAAATCT
CTAGCAGTGGCGCCCGAACAGGGACTTGAAAGCGAAAGGGAAACCAGAGGAGCTCTCTCGACGCAGGACT
CGGCTTGCTGAAGCGCGCACGGCAAGAGGCGAGGGGCGGCGACTGGTGAGTACGCCAAAAATTTTGACTA
GCGGAGGCTAGAAGGAGAGAGATGGGTGCGAGAGCGTCAGTATTAAGCGGGGGAGAATTAGATCGCGATG
GGAAAAAATTCGGTTAAGGCCAGGGGGAAAGAAAAAATATAAATTAAAACATATAGTATGGGCAAGCAGG
GAGCTAGAACGATTCGCAGTTAATCCTGGCCTGTTAGAAACATCAGAAGGCTGTAGACAAATACTGGGAC
AGCTACAACCATCCCTTCAGACAGGATCAGAAGAACTTAGATCATTATATAATACAGTAGCAACCCTCTA
TTGTGTGCATCAAAGGATAGAGATAAAAGACACCAAGGAAGCTTTAGACAAGATAGAGGAAGAGCAAAAC
AAAAGTAAGACCACCGCACAGCAAGCGGCCGCTGATCTTCAGACCTGGAGGAGGAGATATGAGGGACAAT
TGGAGAAGTGAATTATATAAATATAAAGTAGTAAAAATTGAACCATTAGGAGTAGCACCCACCAAGGCAA
AGAGAAGAGTGGTGCAGAGAGAAAAAAGAGCAGTGGGAATAGGAGCTTTGTTCCTTGGGTTCTTGGGAGC
AGCAGGAAGCACTATGGGCGCAGCGTCAATGACGCTGACGGTACAGGCCAGACAATTATTGTCTGGTATA
GTGCAGCAGCAGAACAATTTGCTGAGGGCTATTGAGGCGCAACAGCATCTGTTGCAACTCACAGTCTGGG
GCATCAAGCAGCTCCAGGCAAGAATCCTGGCTGTGGAAAGATACCTAAAGGATCAACAGCTCCTGGGGAT
TTGGGGTTGCTCTGGAAAACTCATTTGCACCACTGCTGTGCCTTGGAATGCTAGTTGGAGTAATAAATCT
CTGGAACAGATTTGGAATCACACGACCTGGATGGAGTGGGACAGAGAAATTAACAATTACACAAGCTTAA
TACACTCCTTAATTGAAGAATCGCAAAACCAGCAAGAAAAGAATGAACAAGAATTATTGGAATTAGATAA
ATGGGCAAGTTTGTGGAATTGGTTTAACATAACAAATTGGCTGTGGTATATAAAATTATTCATAATGATA
GTAGGAGGCTTGGTAGGTTTAAGAATAGTTTTTGCTGTACTTTCTATAGTGAATAGAGTTAGGCAGGGAT
ATTCACCATTATCGTTTCAGACCCACCTCCCAACCCCGAGGGGACAATTCTCGACCTCGAGACAAATGGC
AGTATTCATCCACAATTTTAAAAGAAAAGGGGGGATTGGGGGGTACAGTGCAGGGGAAAGAATAGTAGAC
ATAATAGCAACAGACATACAAACTAAAGAATTACAAAAACAAATTACAAAAATTCAAAATTTTCGGGTTT
ATTACAGGGACAGCAGAGATCCACTTTGGCCGCGAATCGATATGTCGAGTTTACTCCCTATCAGTGATAG
AGAACGTATGTCGAGTTTACTCCCTATCAGTGATAGAGAACGATGTCGAGTTTACTCCCTATCAGTGATA
GAGAACGTATGTCGAGTTTACTCCCTATCAGTGATAGAGAACGTATGTCGAGTTTACTCCCTATCAGTGA
TAGAGAACGTATGTCGAGTTTATCCCTATCAGTGATAGAGAACGTATGTCGAGTTTACTCCCTATCAGTG
ATAGAGAACGTATGTCGAGGTAGGCGTGTACGGTGGGAGGCCTATATAAGCAGAGCTCGTTTAGTGAACC
GTCAGATCGCCTGGAGAATTGGCTAGCGCCACCATGTCTGCGGCCATGAGGGAGAGGTTCGACCGGTTCC
TGCACGAGAAGAACTGCATGACTGACCTTCTGGCCAAGCCCGAGGCCAAAACCGGCGTGAACAGGAGCTT
CATCGCTCTTGGTGTCATCGGACTGGTGGCCTTGTACCTGGTGTTCGGTTATGGAGCCTCTCTCCTCTGC
AACCTGATAGGATTTGGCTACCCAGCCTACATCTCAATTAAAGCTATAGAGAGTCCCAACAAAGAAGATG
ATACCCAGTGGCTGACCTACTGGGTAGAGTATGGTGTGTTCAGCATTGCTGAATTCTTCTCTGATATCTT
CCTGTCATGGTTCCCCTTCTACTACATGCTGAAGTGTGGCTTCCTGTTGTGGTGCATGGCCCCGAGCCCT
TCTAATGGGGCTGAACTGCTCTACAAGCGCATCATCCGTCCTTTCTTCCTGAAGCACGAGTCCCAGATGG
ACAGTGTGGTCAAGGACCTTAAAGACAAGGCCAAAGAGACTGCAGATGCCATCACTAAAGAAGCGAAGAA
AGCTACCGTGAATTTACTGGGTGAAGAAAAGAAGAGCACCGGTGGATCTGGAGGTTCTGGTGGAATGGTG
AGCAAGGGCGAGGAGGATAACATGGCCATCATCAAGGAGTTCATGCGCTTCAAGGTGCACATGGAGGGCT
CCGTGAACGGCCACGAGTTCGAGATCGAGGGCGAGGGCGAGGGCCGCCCCTACGAGGGCACCCAGACCGC
CAAGCTGAAGGTGACCAAGGGTGGCCCCCTGCCCTTCGCCTGGGACATCCTGTCCCCTCAGTTCATGTAC
GGCTCCAAGGCCTACGTGAAGCACCCCGCCGACATCCCCGACTACTTGAAGCTGTCCTTCCCCGAGGGCT
TCAAGTGGGAGCGCGTGATGAACTTCGAGGACGGCGGCGTGGTGACCGTGACCCAGGACTCCTCCCTGCA
GGACGGCGAGTTCATCTACAAGGTGAAGCTGCGCGGCACCAACTTCCCCTCCGACGGCCCCGTAATGCAG
AAGAAGACCATGGGCTGGGAGGCCTCCTCCGAGCGGATGTACCCCGAGGACGGCGCCCTGAAGGGCGAGA
TCAAGCAGAGGCTGAAGCTGAAGGACGGCGGCCACTACGACGCTGAGGTCAAGACCACCTACAAGGCCAA
GAAGCCCGTGCAGCTGCCCGGCGCCTACAACGTCAACATCAAGTTGGACATCACCTCCCACAACGAGGAC
TACACCATCGTGGAACAGTACGAACGCGCCGAGGGCCGCCACTCCACCGGCGGCATGGACGAGCTGTACA
AGTCCGGACTCAGATCCGCTGGCCCAGGAACAAGTTTGTACAAAAAAGCAGGCTTTCCGGTCGCCACCAT
GGTGAGCAAGGGCGAGGAGCTGTTCACCGGGGTGGTGCCCATCCTGGTCGAGCTGGACGGCGACGTAAAC
GGCCACAAGTTCAGCGTGTCCGGCGAGGGCGAGGGCGATGCCACCTACGGCAAGCTGACCCTGAAGTTCA
TCTGCACCACCGGCAAGCTGCCCGTGCCCTGGCCCACCCTCGTGACCACCCTGACCTACGGCGTGCAGTG
CTTCAGCCGCTACCCCGACCACATGAAGCAGCACGACTTCTTCAAGTCCGCCATGCCCGAAGGCTACGTC
CAGGAGCGCACCATCTTCTTCAAGGACGACGGCAACTACAAGACCCGCGCCGAGGTGAAGTTCGAGGGCG
ACACCCTGGTGAACCGCATCGAGCTGAAGGGCATCGACTTCAAGGAGGACGGCAACATCCTGGGGCACAA
GCTGGAGTACAACTACAACAGCCACAACGTCTATATCATGGCCGACAAGCAGAAGAACGGCATCAAGGTG
AACTTCAAGATCCGCCACAACATCGAGGACGGCAGCGTGCAGCTCGCCGACCACTACCAGCAGAACACCC
CCATCGGCGACGGCCCCGTGCTGCTGCCCGACAACCACTACCTGAGCACCCAGTCCGCCCTGAGCAAAGA
CCCCAACGAGAAGCGCGATCACATGGTCCTGCTGGAGTTCGTGACCGCCGCCGGGATCACTCTCGGCATG
GACGAGCTGTACAAGTAGTCCGGACTCAGATCCGGTACCGGATCCGGGGTTGGGGTTGCGCCTTTTCCAA
GGCAGCCCTGGGTTTGCGCAGGGACGCGGCTGCTCTGGGCGTGGTTCCGGGAAACGCAGCGGCGCCGACC
CTGGGTCTCGCACATTCTTCACGTCCGTTCGCAGCGTCACCCGGATCTTCGCCGCTACCCTTGTGGGCCC
CCCGGCGACGCTTCCTGCTCCGCCCCTAAGTCGGGAAGGTTCCTTGCGGTTCGCGGCGTGCCGGACGTGA
CAAACGGAAGCCGCACGTCTCACTAGTACCCTCGCAGACGGACAGCGCCAGGGAGCAATGGCAGCGCGCC
GACCGCGATGGGCTGTGGCCAATAGCGGCTGCTCAGCAGGGCGCGCCGAGAGCAGCGGCCGGGAAGGGGC
GGTGCGGGAGGCGGGGTGTGGGGCGGTAGTGTGGGCCCTGTTCCTGCCCGCGCGGTGTTCCGCATTCTGC
AAGCCTCCGGAGCGCACGTCGGCAGTCGGCTCCCTCGTTGACCGAATCACCGACCTCTCTCCCCAGCAAT
TCACCATGATTGAACAAGATGGATTGCACGCAGGTTCTCCGGCCGCTTGGGTGGAGAGGCTATTCGGCTA
TGACTGGGCACAACAGACAATCGGCTGCTCTGATGCCGCCGTGTTCCGGCTGTCAGCGCAGGGGCGCCCG
GTTCTTTTTGTCAAGACCGACCTGTCCGGTGCCCTGAATGAACTGCAGGACGAGGCAGCGCGGCTATCGT
GGCTGGCCACGACGGGCGTTCCTTGCGCAGCTGTGCTCGACGTTGTCACTGAAGCGGGAAGGGACTGGCT
GCTATTGGGCGAAGTGCCGGGGCAGGATCTCCTGTCATCTCACCTTGCTCCTGCCGAGAAAGTATCCATC
ATGGCTGATGCAATGCGGCGGCTGCATACGCTTGATCCGGCTACCTGCCCATTCGACCACCAAGCGAAAC
ATCGCATCGAGCGAGCACGTACTCGGATGGAAGCCGGTCTTGTCGATCAGGATGATCTGGACGAAGAGCA
TCAGGGGCTCGCGCCAGCCGAACTGTTCGCCAGGCTCAAGGCGCGCATGCCCGACGGCGAGGATCTCGTC
GTGACCCATGGCGATGCCTGCTTGCCGAATATCATGGTGGAAAATGGCCGCTTTTCTGGATTCATCGACT
GTGGCCGGCTGGGTGTGGCGGACCGCTATCAGGACATAGCGTTGGCTACCCGTGATATTGCTGAAGAGCT
TGGCGGCGAATGGGCTGACCGCTTCCTCGTGCTTTACGGTATCGCCGCTCCCGATTCGCAGCGCATCGCC
TTCTATCGCCTTCTTGACGAGTTCTTCCCCGGTGCCGAAGGTAGAGGTTCTCTCCTCACTTGTGGTGATG
TTGAAGAAAACCCTGGTCCAATGTCTAGACTGGACAAGAGCAAAGTCATAAACGGAGCTCTGGAATTACT
CAATGGTGTCGGTATCGAAGGCCTGACGACAAGGAAACTCGCTCAAAAGCTGGGAGTTGAGCAGCCTACC
CTGTACTGGCACGTGAAGAACAAGCGGGCCCTGCTCGATGCCCTGCCAATCGAGATGCTGGACAGGCATC
ATACCCACTTCTGCCCCCTGGAAGGCGAGTCATGGCAAGACTTTCTGCGGAACAACGCCAAGTCATACCG
CTGTGCTCTCCTCTCACATCGCGACGGGGCTAAAGTGCATCTCGGCACCCGCCCAACAGAGAAACAGTAC
GAAACCCTGGAAAATCAGCTCGCGTTCCTGTGTCAGCAAGGCTTCTCCCTGGAGAACGCACTGTACGCTC
TGTCCGCCGTGGGCCACTTTACACTGGGCTGCGTATTGGAGGAACAGGAGCATCAAGTAGCAAAAGAGGA
AAGAGAGACACCTACCACCGATTCTATGCCCCCACTTCTGAGACAAGCAATTGAGCTGTTCGACCGGCAG
GGAGCCGAACCTGCCTTCCTTTTCGGCCTGGAACTAATCATATGTGGCCTGGAGAAACAGCTAAAGTGCG
AAAGCGGCGGGCCGACCGACGCCCTTGACGATTTTGACTTAGACATGCTCCCAGCCGATGCCCTTGACGA
CTTTGACCTTGATATGCTGCCTGCTGACGCTCTTGACGATTTTGACCTTGACATGCTCCCCGGGTAACTA
AGTAAGGATCGATCCAAGATATCGTATTCTTAACTATGTTGCTCCTTTTACGCTATGTGGATACGCTGCT
TTAATGCCTTTGTATCATGCTATTGCTTCCCGTATGGCTTTCATTTTCTCCTCCTTGTATAAATCCTGGT
TGCTGTCTCTTTATGAGGAGTTGTGGCCCGTTGTCAGGCAACGTGGCGTGGTGTGCACTGTGTTTGCTGA
CGCAACCCCCACTGGTTGGGGCATTGCCACCACCTGTCAGCTCCTTTCCGGGACTTTCGCTTTCCCCCTC
CCTATTGCCACGGCGGAACTCATCGCCGCCTGCCTTGCCCGCTGCTGGACAGGGGCTCGGCTGTTGGGCA
CTGACAATTCCGTGGTGTTGTCGGGGAAGCTGACGTCCTTTCCATGGCTGCTCGCCTGTGTTGCCACCTG
GATTCTGCGCGGGACGTCCTTCTGCTACGTCCCTTCGGCCCTCAATCCAGCGGACCTTCCTTCCCGCGGC
CTGCTGCCGGCTCTGCGGCCTCTTCCGCGTCTTCGCCTTCGCCCTCAGACGAGTCGGATCTCCCTTTGGG
CCGCCTCCCCGCCTGTTTCGCCTCGGCGTCCGGACTAGAGGTACCTTTAAGACCAATGACTTACAAGGCA
GCTGTAGATCTTAGCCACTTTTTAAAAGAAAAGGGGGGACTGGAAGGGCTAATTCACTCCCAACGAAGAC
AAGATCTGCTTTTTGCTTGTACTGGGTCTCTCTGGTTAGACCAGATCTGAGCCTGGGAGCTCTCTGGCTA
ACTAGGGAACCCACTGCTTAAGCCTCAATAAAGCTTGCCTTGAGTGCTTCAAGTAGTGTGTGCCCGTCTG
TTGTGTGACTCTGGTAACTAGAGATCCCTCAGACCCTTTTAGTCAGTGTGGAAAATCTCTAGCAGTAGTA
GTTCATGTCATCTTATTATTCAGTATTTATAACTTGCAAAGAAATGAATATCAGAGAGTGAGAGGAACTT
GTTTATTGCAGCTTATAATGGTTACAAATAAAGCAATAGCATCACAAATTTCACAAATAAAGCATTTTTT
TCACTGCATTCTAGTTGTGGTTTGTCCAAACTCATCAATGTATCTTATCATGTCTGGCTCTAGCTATCCC
GCCCCTAACTCCGCCCATCCCGCCCCTAACTCCGCCCAGTTCCGCCCATTCTCCGCCCCATGGCTGACTA
ATTTTTTTTATTTATGCAGAGGCCGAGGCCGCCTCGGCCTCTGAGCTATTCCAGAAGTAGTGAGGAGGCT
TTTTTGGAGGCCTTTCAAATATGTATCCGCTCATGAGACAATAACCCTGATAA
